>Addgene plasmid #73484 | 251 pTol2Dest | depositor full sequence | sequence record 135631 | pTol2Dest Sequence
CCACCTAAATTGTAAGCGTTAATATTTTGTTAAAATTCGCGTTAAATTTTTGTTAAATCAGCTCATTTTT
TAACCAATAGGCCGAAATCGGCAAAATCCCTTATAAATCAAAAGAATAGACCGAGATAGGGT
[37 nt withheld, positions 133-169]
AAAGAACGTGGACTCCAACGTCAAAGG
[49 nt withheld, positions 197-245]
T
[91 nt withheld, positions 247-337]
G
[124 nt withheld, positions 339-462]
CCCATTCGCCATTCAGGCTGCGCAACTGTTGGGAAGGGCGATCGGTGCGGGCCTCTTCGCTATTACGCCA
GCTGGCGAAAGGGGGATGTGCTGCAAGGCGATTAAGTTGGGTAACGCCAGGGTTTTCCCAGTCACGACGT
TGTAAAACGACGGCCAGTGAGCGCGCGTAATACGACTCACTATAGGGCGAATTGGGTACAGGTCATTGCA
CAACACCAGAAATGCCCTCTGATCTGCAAAAGACGTGAATATCTGTTCAGACACCCATATCCACTCTGTT
CCACACAGGTCAGAGGTTTGTCCAGGAGTTCTTGACAGAGGTGTAAAAAGTACTCAAAAATTTTACTCAA
GTGAAAGTACAAGTACTTAGGGAAAATTTTACTCAATTAAAAGTAAAAGTATCTGGCTAGAATCTTACTT
GAGTAAAAGTAAAAAAGTACTCCATTAAAATTGTACTTGAGTATTAAGGAAGTAAAAGTAAAAGCAAGAA
AGAAAACTAGAGATTCTTGTTTAAGCTTTTAATCTCAAAAAACATTAAATGAAATGCATACAAGGTTTTA
TCCTGCTTTAGAACTGTTTGTATTTAATTATCAAACTATAAGACAGACAATCTAATGCCAGTACACGCTA
CTCAAAGTTGTAAAACCTCAGATTTAACTTCAGTAGAAGCTGATTCTCAAAATTGTTAGTGTCAAGCCTA
GCTCTTTTGGGGCTGAAAAGCAATCCTGCAGTGCTGAAAAGCCTCTCACAGGCAGCCGATGCGGGAAGAG
GTGTATTAGTCTTGATAGAGAGGCTGCAAATAGCAGGAAACGTGAGCAGAGACTCCCTGGTGTCTGAAAC
ACAGGCCAGATGGGCCGATATCGCTAGCATCGATTCGAATTCAAGGATCAACAAGTTTGTACAAAAAAGC
TGAACGAGAAACGTAAAATGATATAAATATCAATATATTAAATTAGATTTTGCATAAAAAACAGACTACA
TAATACTGTAAAACACAACATATCCAGTCATATTGGCGGCCGCATTAGGCACCCCAGGCTTTACACTTTA
TGCTTCCGGCTCGTATAATGTGTGGATTTTGAGTTAGGATCCGTCGAGATTTTCAGGAGCTAAGGAAGCT
AAAATGGAGAAAAAAATCACTGGATATACCACCGTTGATATATCCCAATGGCATCGTAAAGAACATTTTG
AGGCATTTCAGTCAGTTGCTCAATGTACCTATAACCAGACCGTTCAGCTGGATATTACGGCCTTTTTAAA
GACCGTAAAGAAAAATAAGCACAAGTTTTATCCGGCCTTTATTCACATTCTTGCCCGCCTGATGAATGCT
CATCCGGAATTCCGTATGGCAATGAAAGACGGTGAGCTGGTGATATGGGATAGTGTTCACCCTTGTTACA
CCGTTTTCCATGAGCAAACTGAAACGTTTTCATCGCTCTGGAGTGAATACCACGACGATTTCCGGCAGTT
TCTACACATATATTCGCAAGATGTGGCGTGTTACGGTGAAAACCTGGCCTATTTCCCTAAAGGGTTTATT
GAGAATATGTTTTTCGTCTCAGCCAATCCCTGGGTGAGTTTCACCAGTTTTGATTTAAACGTGGCCAATA
TGGACAACTTCTTCGCCCCCGTTTTCACCATGGGCAAATATTATACGCAAGGCGACAAGGTGCTGATGCC
GCTGGCGATTCAGGTTCATCATGCCGTTTGTGATGGCTTCCATGTCGGCAGAATGCTTAATGAATTACAA
CAGTACTGCGATGAGTGGCAGGGCGGGGCGTAAAGATCTGGATCCGGCTTACTAAAAGCCAGATAACAGT
ATGCGTATTTGCGCGCTGATTTTTGCGGTATAAGAATATATACTGATATGTATACCCGAAGTATGTCAAA
AAGAGGTATGCTATGAAGCAGCGTATTACAGTGACAGTTGACAGCGACAGCTATCAGTTGCTCAAGGCAT
ATATGATGTCAATATCTCCGGTCTGGTAAGCACAACCATGCAGAATGAAGCCCGTCGTCTGCGTGCCGAA
CGCTGGAAAGCGGAAAATCAGGAAGGGATGGCTGAGGTCGCCCGGTTTATTGAAATGAACGGCTCTTTTG
CTGACGAGAACAGGGGCTGGTGAAATGCAGTTTAAGGTTTACACCTATAAAAGAGAGAGCCGTTATCGTC
TGTTTGTGGATGTACAGAGTGATATTATTGACACGCCCGGGCGACGGATGGTGATCCCCCTGGCCAGTGC
ACGTCTGCTGTCAGATAAAGTCTCCCGTGAACTTTACCCGGTGGTGCATATCGGGGATGAAAGCTGGCGC
ATGATGACCACCGATATGGCCAGTGTGCCGGTCTCCGTTATCGGGGAAGAAGTGGCTGATCTCAGCCACC
GCGAAAATGACATCAAAAACGCCATTAACCTGATGTTCTGGGGAATATAAATGTCAGGCTCCCTTATACA
CAGCCAGTCTGCAGGTCGACCATAGTGACTGGATATGTTGTGTTTTACAGTATTATGTAGTCTGTTTTTT
ATGCAAAATCTAATTTAATATATTGATATTTATATCATTTTACGTTTCTCGTTCAGCTTTCTTGTACAAA
GTGGTTGATCCTCTCGAGCCTCTAGAACTATAGTGAGTCGTATTACGTAGATCCAGACATGATAAGATAC
ATTGATGAGTTTGGACAAACCACAACTAGAATGCAGTGAAAAAAATGCTTTATTTGTGAAATTTGTGATG
CTATTGCTTTATTTGTAACCATTATAAGCTGCAATAAACAAGTTAACAACAACAATTGCATTCATTTTAT
GTTTCAGGTTCAGGGGGAGGTGTGGGAGGTTTTTTAATTCGCGGCCGCGGCGCCAATGCATTGGGCCCTC
GAGCATATGAGATCTGTCCCGATCTTTCTCTTCTGTGCTGTCAATTTAGAGTAGTTTTTGAGGTAATTTG
GGTGCATTCTCTGTAAAAACAACAAATAAATATTTATATTGTATGCAATAAATGTAACAATTACACATAC
ACTCTCTGATTACAGCATTAAAGGGTTAGTTCACCCAAAAATGAAAAGATGTCATTAATGACTCACCCTC
ATGTCGTTCCAAGCCCGTAACACCTCCGTTCATCTTCGGAACACAGTTTAAGATATTTTAGATTTAGTCC
GAGAGCTTTCTGTCCCTCCACTGAAAATGTATGTACGGTATACTGTCCATGTCCAGAAAGGTAATAAAAA
CATCAAAGTAGTCCATGTGACATCAGTGGGTTAGGTAGAATTATTTGAAGCATCGAAAATACATTTTGGT
CCAAAAATAACAAAACCTACGACTTTATTCAGCATTGTAGCGTCACTGCGAAGTCGTGAACGCGGATTGA
CAACAGACCCGGAAGAGAATACAATGCCGAATAAAGTCGTAGGTTTTGTTATTTTTGGACCAAAATGTAT
TCGATGCTTCAAAAAATTCTAACTAACCCACTGATGTCACATGGACTACTTTGATGTTTTTATTACCTTT
CTGGACATGGACAGTATACCGTACATACATTCTCAATGGAGGCACAGAAAGCTCTCGGACTAAATCTAAA
ATATCTTAAACTGTGTTCTGAAGATGAACGGAGGTCTTACGGGCTTGGAACGACATGAGGGCGAGTCATT
AATGACATTATTTTCATTTTTGGGTGAACTAACCCTTTAATAAAACTGACATTTGCAGCCAATTGCACAC
TTTATAATGTTAAATACTTGTTGATTTTAGAAATACAGTAGCATTTAGTGACAATCAAACATTAATTTTA
TTTCTGATTATATTGACAAAAACACAGGACTGTAAGGCTGACATGACAGGGTGAATTGATTTCATTACAT
TAGTTTTGATGGTAACACTTTTACAATAAGGTTCGTTAGTTAACTACATTAGTTAACATGAACTAATAAT
GAACTGCACGTATACATGTTAATTTCAACATTTACTAATACTTTATATCTTGTTAACATTAGTTAATGCA
CTGTGAACTAACATGAACAAACAATGAACATCTGTATTTCTATTAACTAACGTTAACAAAGATTAACAGA
TACAGTAACAAATGTATTGCTCATGGTTATTTAATGTTAGTTAATACATGAACTAATCAACCTCATTGTA
AAGTGTTACCGTTTTGACAATACAACATGTTTGGAAAAAAATTTCTCGCTTGGTTTTCTTGTGTTTTGCA
TGAATTCAAACACAATGAGAGCACGGAATGATAATGATTATTCAAAGCTGCAATAGGCGCCAAATTTCCC
GTGGACCTAACGTTACCAATTACAAATGCATTTTAGCATTTTATTACGTGAGCCTTATATTGTCAATCGC
ATGCATTAGTGAAAATAGGCCTACTACACATATAAAAGGCGCGCCATCAACGTCAAAACATGCACACCCA
AAAAAAAAAAAAAAAAAAAAAAAAAAAACTATCAGTAAAACAAAATACTTAATGTACTTACCTCAATATG
CTTCCTTAGGTTTGATGGCGAACTTTTGAAGGCCGATATTTCTTTATTAAGCGGGAGACAGAGGACACAT
TTCATCTTGAATGAATCTTTATTTACACCACTTAAAGAAAAGAATTCGCGAAGATACGGCCACGGGTGCT
CTTGATCCTGTGGCTGATTTTGGACTGTGCTGCTCGCAGCTGCTGATGAATCACATACTTCCTCCATTTT
CTTCCACTGATTGACTGTTATAATTTCCCTAATTTCCAGGTCAAGGTGCTGTGCATTGTGGTAATAGATG
TGACATGACGTCACTTCCAAAGGACCAATGAACATGTCTGACCAATTTCATATAATGTGAAAACGATTTT
CATAGGCAGAATAAATAACATTTAAATTAAACTGGGCATCAGCGCAATTCAATTGGTTTGGTAATAGCAA
GGGAAAATAGAATGAAGTGATCTCCAAAAAATAAGTACTTTTTGACTGTAAATAAAATTGTAAGGAGTAA
AAAGTACTTTTTTTTCTAAAAAAATGTAATTAAGTAAAAGTAAAAGTATTGATTTTTAATTGTACTCAAG
TAAAGTAAAAATCCCCAAAAATAATACTTAAGTACAGTAATCAAGTAAAATTACTCAAGTACTTTACACC
TCTGGTTCTTGACCCCCTACCTTCAGCAAGCCCAGCAGATCCACTAGTTCTAGAGCGGCCGCCACCGCGG
TGGAGCTCCAGCTTTTGTTCCCTTTAGTGAGGGTTAATTGCGCGCTTGGCGTAATCATGGTCATAGCTGT
TTCCTGTGTGAAATTGTTATCCGCTCACAATTCCACACAACATACGAGCCGGAAGCATAAAGTGTAAAGC
CTGGGGTGCCTAATGAGTGAGCTAACTCACATTAATTGCGTTGCGCTCACTGCCCGCTTTCCAGTCGGGA
AACCTGTCGTGCCAGCTGCATTAATGAATCGGCCAACGCGCGGGGAGAGGCGGTTTGCGTATTGGGCGCT
CTTCCGCTTCCTCGCTCACTGACTCGCTGCGCTCGGTCGTTCGGCTGCGGCGAGCGGTATCAGCTCACTC
AAAGGCGGTAATACGGTTATCCACAGAATCAGGGGATAACGCAGGAAAGAACATGTGAGCAAAAGGCCAG
CAAAAGGCCAGGAACCGTAAAAAGGCCGCGTTGCTGGCGTTTTTCCATAGGCTCCGCCCCCCTGACGAGC
ATCACAAAAATCGACGCTCAAGTCAGAGGTGGCGAAACCCGACAGGACTATAAAGATACCAGGCGTTTCC
CCCTGGAAGCTCCCTCGTGCGCTCTCCTGTTCCGACCCTGCCGCTTACCGGATACCTGTCCGCCTTTCTC
CCTTCGGGAAGCGTGGCGCTTTCTCATAGCTCACGCTGTAGGTATCTCAGTTCGGTGTAGGTCGTTCGCT
CCAAGCTGGGCTGTGTGCACGAACCCCCCGTTCAGCCCGACCGCTGCGCCTTATCCGGTAACTATCGTCT
TGAGTCCAACCCGGTAAGACACGACTTATCGCCACTGGCAGCAGCCACTGGTAACAGGATTAGCAGAGCG
AGGTATGTAGGCGGTGCTACAGAGTTCTTGAAGTGGTGGCCTAACTACGGCTACACTAGAAGGACAGTAT
TTGGTATCTGCGCTCTGCTGAAGCCAGTTACCTTCGGAAAAAGAGTTGGTAGCTCTTGATCCGGCAAACA
AACCACCGCTGGTAGCGGTGGTTTTTTTGTTTGCAAGCAGCAGATTACGCGCAGAAAAAAAGGATCTCAA
GAAGATCCTTTGATCTTTTCTACGGGGTCTGACGCTCAGTGGAACGAAAACTCACGTTAAGGGATTTTGG
TCATGAGATTATCAAAAAGGATCTTCACCTAGATCCTTTTAAATTAAAAATGAAGTTTTAAATCAATCTA
AAGTATATATGAGTAAACTTGGTCTGACAGTTACCAATGCTTAATCAGTGAGGCACCTATCTCAGCGATC
TGTCTATTTCGTTCATCCATAGTTGCCTGACTCCCCGTCGTGTAGATAACTACGATACGGGAGGGCTTAC
CATCTGGCCCCAGTGCTGCAATGATACCGCGAGACCCACGCTCACCGGCTCCAGATTTATCAGCAATAAA
CCAGCCAGCCGGAAGGGCCGAGCGCAGAAGTGGTCCTGCAACTTTATCCGCCTCCATCCAGTCTATTAAT
TGTTGCCGGGAAGCTAGAGTAAGTAGTTCGCCAGTTAATAGTTTGCGCAACGTTGTTGCCATTGCTACAG
GCATCGTGGTGTCACGCTCGTCGTTTGGTATGGCTTCATTCAGCTCCGGTTCCCAACGATCAAGGCGAGT
TACATGATCCCCCATGTTGTGCAAAAAAGCGGTTAGCTCCTTCGGTCCTCCGATCGTTGTCAGAAGTAAG
TTGGCCGCAGTGTTATCACTCATGGTTATGGCAGCACTGCATAATTCTCTTACTGTCATGCCATCCGTAA
GATGCTTTTCTGTGACTGGTGAGTACTCAACCAAGTCATTCTGAGAATAGTGTATGCGGCGACCGAGTTG
CTCTTGCCCGGCGTCAATACGGGATAATACCGCGCCACATAGCAGAACTTTAAAAGTGCTCATCATTGGA
AAACGTTCTTCGGGGCGAAAACTCTCAAGGATCTTACCGCTGTTGAGATCCAGTTCGATGTAACCCACTC
GTGCACCCAACTGATCTTCAGCATCTTTTACTTTCACCAGCGTTTCTGGGTGAGCAAAAACAGGAAGGCA
AAATGCCGCAAAAAAGGGAATAAGGGCGACACGGAAATGTTGAATACTCATACTCTTCCTTTTTCAATAT
TATTGAAGCATTTATCAGGGTTATTGTCTCATGAGCGGATACATATTTGAATGTATTTAGAAAAATAAAC
AAATAGGGGTTCCGCGCACATTTCCCCGAAAAGTG
Features (pLannotate 1.2.2; 21 found; start..end, strand, type, name):
     34..462     -  rep_origin     f1 ori (sequence partly withheld): f1 bacteriophage origin of replication; arrow indicates direction of (+) strand synthesis
    467..622     -  CDS            lacZα (fragment): LacZα fragment of β-galactosidase; lacZ fragment
    630..648     +  promoter       T7 promoter: promoter for bacteriophage T7 RNA polymerase
   1353..1472    +  protein_bind   attR1: mutant version of attR; recombination site for the Gateway® LR reaction LR Clonase™
   1502..1532    +  promoter       lac UV5 promoter: E. coli lac promoter with an "up" mutation
   1556..1585    +  promoter       cat promoter (fragment): promoter of the E. coli cat gene encoding chloramphenicol acetyltransferase
   1586..2245    +  CDS            CmR: chloramphenicol acetyltransferase; cat; confers resistance to chloramphenicol
   2424..2582    +  CDS            ccdA (fragment): CCDA_ECO57 - Also known as H, letA. Experimental evidence at protein level: Swiss-Prot protein existence level 1. Antitoxin component of a type II toxin-antitoxin (TA) system which inhibits the post-segregational killing (PSK) of plasmid-free cells, also referred to as a plasmid addiction system. Binds to and blocks the activity of CcdB; will also remove bound CcdB protein from the CcdB-GyrA complex by forming a CcdA-CcdB complex, a process termed rejuvenation. Functions as a transcriptional corepressor for the ccdAB operon, repression also requires CcdB (By similarity). From Escherichia coli
   2587..2889    +  CDS            ccdB: CCDB_ECOLI - Also known as G, letB, letD. Experimental evidence at protein level: Swiss-Prot protein existence level 1. Toxic component of a type II toxin-antitoxin (TA) system, functioning in plasmid maintainence. Responsible for the post- segregational killing (PSK) of plasmid-free cells, also referred to as a plasmid addiction system. Half-life of over 2 hours. Cell killing by CcdB is accompanied by filamentation, defects in chromosome and plasmid segregation, defects in cell division, formation of anucleate cells, decreased DNA synthesis and plasmid loss. Interferes with the activity of DN
   2933..3057    -  protein_bind   attR2: mutant version of attR; recombination site for the Gateway® LR reaction LR Clonase™
   3080..3097    -  promoter       T7 promoter (fragment): promoter for bacteriophage T7 RNA polymerase
   3102..3236    -  polyA_signal   SV40 poly(A) signal: SV40 polyadenylation signal
   5610..5650    -  misc_feature   MCS (fragment): pBluescript multiple cloning site
   5663..5681    -  promoter       T3 promoter: promoter for bacteriophage T3 RNA polymerase
   5726..5742    -  protein_bind   lac operator: The lac repressor binds to the lac operator to inhibit transcription in E. coli. This inhibition can be relieved by adding lactose or isopropyl-β-D-thiogalactopyranoside (IPTG). lac repressor encoded by lacI
   5750..5780    -  promoter       lac promoter: promoter for the E. coli lac operon
   5795..5816    -  protein_bind   CAP binding site: CAP binding activates transcription in the presence of cAMP. E. coli catabolite activator protein
   5829..5921    -  CDS            lacI (fragment): lac repressor; lacI; The lac repressor binds to the lac operator to inhibit transcription in E. coli. This inhibition can be relieved by adding lactose or isopropyl-β-D-thiogalactopyranoside (IPTG).
   6104..6692    -  rep_origin     ori: high-copy-number ColE1/pMB1/pBR322/pUC origin of replication
   6863..7723    -  CDS            AmpR: β-lactamase; bla; confers resistance to ampicillin, carbenicillin, and related antibiotics
   7724..7828    -  promoter       AmpR promoter: bla
