[The description below was written by a language model from this plasmid's Addgene catalogue record and pLannotate feature annotations shown in this document.]
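Description:
251 pTol2Dest is a promoterless Gateway destination vector for Tol2 transposon-mediated transgenesis in zebrafish, built on the pTol2005b backbone. The plasmid framework is pBluescript-like: a high-copy ColE1/pUC origin, an f1 origin, an ampicillin resistance gene with its own promoter, remnants of the lacZα/lac promoter region and multiple cloning site, and flanking T7 and T3 promoters. The full depositor sequence is 7,847 nt.

The insert is a synthetic attR1/attR2 cassette placed between ClaI and PspOMI sites. Between the two attR sites lie a chloramphenicol acetyltransferase gene with its promoter, a ccdA fragment and the ccdB toxin gene. Because ccdB kills standard E. coli strains, the empty vector is propagated in a ccdB-tolerant strain under combined chloramphenicol and ampicillin selection. After an LR recombination with an entry clone, the CmR/ccdB segment is replaced by the incoming DNA, so recombinants are recovered in ordinary strains on ampicillin. An SV40 polyadenylation signal (described in the record as the late signal) sits next to attR2, so sequences recombined into the cassette acquire a 3′ processing signal. Because the vector has no eukaryotic promoter, the promoter or enhancer must be supplied with the entry material.

The automated feature table does not annotate the Tol2 transposon arms. Large unannotated stretches on either side of the cassette and poly(A) region presumably contain them, but this cannot be confirmed from the listing. The vector is intended for assembling promoter-driven transgenes that integrate into the zebrafish genome when Tol2 transposase is provided.
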