Addgene plasmid #73484: 251 pTol2Dest
Purpose: promoterless Tol2 vector with attR1/attR2 cassette and late SV40 polyadenylation signal
Depositing lab: Nathan Lawson. Depositing organization: University of Massachusetts, Worcester. Publication: Gateway compatible vectors for analysis of gene function in the zebrafish. Villefranc JA, Amigo J, Lawson ND. Dev Dyn. 2007 Nov . 236(11):3077-87. 10.1002/dvdy.21354 PubMed 17948311.
Backbone
  Vector backbone: pTol2005b
Growth in bacteria
  Bacterial resistance: Chloramphenicol and Ampicillin, 25 & 100 μg/mL
  Growth temperature: 37°C
  Growth strain: ccdB Survival
  Copy number: High Copy
Gene/Insert
  Gene/Insert name: attR1/attR2 cassette
  Species: Synthetic
  Cloning method: Restriction Enzyme; 5′ cloning site ClaI (unknown if destroyed); 3′ cloning site PspOMI (not destroyed)
  Sequencing primers: 5′ M13-FP; 3′ M13R-pUC
Terms and licenses: Academic/Nonprofit Terms; Industry Terms: Not Available to Industry
How to cite: 251 pTol2Dest was a gift from Nathan Lawson (Addgene plasmid # 73484 ; http://n2t.net/addgene:73484 ; RRID:Addgene_73484)
