>Addgene plasmid #73484 | 251 pTol2Dest | addgene partial sequence | sequence record 138040 | T7 5'-TAATACGACTCACTATAGGG-3'
AAGACGTGAATATCTGTTCAGACACCCATATCCACTCTGTTCCACACAGGTCAGAGGTTTGTCCAGGAGT
TCTTGACAGAGGTGTAAAAAGTACTCAAAAATTTTACTCAAGTGAAAGTACAAGTACTTAGGGAAAATTT
TACTCAATTAAAAGTAAAAGTATCTGGCTAGAATCTTACTTGAGTAAAAGTAAAAAAGTACTCCATTAAA
ATTGTACTTGAGTATTAAGGAAGTAAAAGTAAAAGCAAGAAAGAAAACTAGAGATTCTTGTTTAAGCTTT
TAATCTCAAAAAACATTAAATGAAATGCATACAAGGTTTTATCCTGCTTTAGAACTGTTTGTATTTAATT
ATCAAACTATAAGACAGACAATCTAATGCCAGTACACGCTACTCAAAGTTGTAAAACCTCAGATTTAACT
TCAGTAGAAGCTGATTCTCAAAATTGTTAGTGTCAAGCCTAGCTCTTTTGGGGCTGAAAAGCAATCCTGC
AGTGCTGAAAAGCCTCTCACAGGCAGCCGATGCGGGAAGAGGTGTATTAGTCTTGATAGAGAGGCTGCAA
ATAGCAGGAAACGTGAGCAGAGACTCCCTGGTGTCTGAAACACAGGCCAGATGGGCCGATATCGCTAGCA
TCGATTCGAATTCAAGGATCAACAAGTTTGTACAAA
