>Addgene plasmid #73484 | 251 pTol2Dest | addgene partial sequence | sequence record 138059 | M13-Rev 5'-CAGGAAACAGCTATGACC-3'
AAGCTGGAGCTCCACCGCGGTGGCGGCCGCTCTAGAACTAGTGGATCTGCTGGGCTTGCTGAAGGTAGGG
GGTCAAGAACCAGAGGTGTAAAGTACTTGAGTAATTTTACTTGATTACTGTACTTAAGTATTATTTTTGG
GGATTTTTACTTTACTTGAGTACAATTAAAAATCAATACTTTTACTTTTACTTAATTACATTTTTTTAGA
AAAAAAAGTACTTTTTACTCCTTACAATTTTATTTACAGTCAAAAAGTACTTATTTTTTGGAGATCACTT
CATTCTATTTTCCCTTGCTATTACCAAACCAATTGAATTGCGCTGATGCCCAGTTTAATTTAAATGTTAT
TTATTCTGCCTATGAAAATCGTTTTCACATTATATGAAATTGGTCAGACATGTTCATTGGTCCTTTGGAA
GTGACGTCATGTCACATCTATTACCACAATGCACAGCACCTTGACCTGGAAATTAGGGAAATTATAACAG
TCAATCAGTGGAAGAAAATGGAGGAAGTATGTGATTCATCAGCAGCTGCGAGCAGCACAGTCCAAAATCA
GCCACAGGATCAAGAGCACCCGTGGCCGTATCTTCGCGAATTCTTTTCTTTAAGTGGTGTAAATAAAGAT
TCATTCAAGATGAAATGTGTCCTCTGTCTCCCGCTTAATAAAGAA
